Addgene plasmid #14375: pAG304GAL-ccdB-Cerulean
Purpose: (Empty Backbone)
Depositing lab: Susan Lindquist. Depositing organization: Whitehead Institute for Biomedical Research. Publication: A suite of Gateway cloning vectors for high-throughput genetic analysis in Saccharomyces cerevisiae. Alberti S, Gitler AD, Lindquist S. Yeast. 2007 Oct . 24(10):913-9. 10.1002/yea.1502 PubMed 17583893.
Backbone
  Vector backbone: pRS304
  Vector type: Yeast Expression ; Gateway Destination
  Selectable markers: TRP1
Growth in bacteria
  Bacterial resistance: Chloramphenicol and Ampicillin, 25 & 100 μg/mL
  Growth temperature: 37°C
  Growth strain: ccdB Survival
  Growth instructions: DB3.1, ccdB Survival
  Copy number: Unknown
Gene/Insert
  Gene/Insert name: None
  Tag / fusion protein: Cerulean (C terminal on backbone)
  Cloning method: Gateway Cloning
  Sequencing primers: 5′ GAL1
Terms and licenses: Academic/Nonprofit Terms; Industry Terms: Not Available to Industry
Depositor comments: Type of plasmid: integrating. This plasmid contains the Gateway technology from Invitrogen; Invitrogen requires purchasing of Gateway Clonase for carrying out the Gateway recombinational cloning reaction http://www.invitrogen.com Please note that the full plasmid sequence is provided as a reference only, and may not match the exact sequence of the plasmid.
How to cite: pAG304GAL-ccdB-Cerulean was a gift from Susan Lindquist (Addgene plasmid # 14375 ; http://n2t.net/addgene:14375 ; RRID:Addgene_14375)
