[The description below was written by a language model from this plasmid's Addgene catalogue record and pLannotate feature annotations shown in this document.]
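Description:
pAG304GAL-ccdB-Cerulean is an empty Gateway destination vector for galactose-inducible expression of C-terminally Cerulean-tagged proteins in Saccharomyces cerevisiae. It is built on the pRS304 backbone, an integrating yeast vector. Consistent with this, the feature table shows no yeast replication origin or centromere, so stable maintenance in yeast depends on insertion into the genome, with the TRP1 gene and its own promoter providing selection by tryptophan prototrophy. In E. coli the plasmid replicates from a high-copy ColE1/pUC-type origin and carries an ampicillin resistance gene. An f1 origin and remnants of the pBluescript-derived lacZα/MCS region, with flanking T7 and T3 promoters, are also present.

The expression unit consists of the Gal4-regulated GAL1 promoter, a Gateway cassette, an mCerulean coding sequence and the CYC1 terminator. The cassette is bounded by attR1 and attR2 and contains a chloramphenicol acetyltransferase gene plus the ccdB toxin gene, with a ccdA fragment also annotated. This accounts for the recorded combined chloramphenicol and ampicillin resistance and for the need to propagate the unrecombined vector in a ccdB-tolerant bacterial strain. In an LR recombination with an entry clone, the cassette is replaced by the gene of interest. Loss of ccdB then counterselects against unrecombined vector in ordinary E. coli strains. An open reading frame transferred without a stop codon and in frame is placed upstream of mCerulean, a monomeric cyan fluorescent protein, giving a fusion whose transcription is induced by galactose.

The vector belongs to a suite of yeast Gateway plasmids designed for high-throughput genetic analysis, and it suits localisation or expression studies of tagged proteins from an integrated copy. The depositor notes that the full sequence is provided for reference only and may not match the plasmid exactly.
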