Features (pLannotate 1.2.2; 28 found; start..end, strand, type, name):
    137..184     +  misc_feature   bom (fragment): basis of mobility region from pBR322
    185..465     +  promoter       TRP1 promoter: S. cerevisiae TRP1
    466..1140    +  CDS            TRP1: phosphoribosylanthranilate isomerase, required for tryptophan biosynthesis; S. cerevisiae TRP1; yeast auxotrophic marker
   1187..1236    +  misc_feature   bom (fragment): basis of mobility region from pBR322
   1237..1692    -  rep_origin     f1 ori (sequence partly withheld): f1 bacteriophage origin of replication; arrow indicates direction of (+) strand synthesis
   1700..1857    -  CDS            lacZα (fragment): LacZα fragment of β-galactosidase; lacZ fragment
   1860..1878    +  promoter       T7 promoter: promoter for bacteriophage T7 RNA polymerase
   1898..2339    +  promoter       GAL1 promoter: S. cerevisiae GAL1; inducible promoter, regulated by Gal4
   2354..2374    +  misc_feature   MCS (fragment): pBluescript multiple cloning site
   2378..2502    +  protein_bind   attR1: mutant version of attR; recombination site for the Gateway® LR reaction LR Clonase™
   2527..2557    +  promoter       lac UV5 promoter: E. coli lac promoter with an "up" mutation
   2581..2610    +  promoter       cat promoter (fragment): promoter of the E. coli cat gene encoding chloramphenicol acetyltransferase
   2611..3270    +  CDS            CmR: chloramphenicol acetyltransferase; cat; confers resistance to chloramphenicol
   3452..3610    +  CDS            ccdA (fragment): CCDA_ECO57 - Also known as H, letA. Experimental evidence at protein level: Swiss-Prot protein existence level 1. Antitoxin component of a type II toxin-antitoxin (TA) system which inhibits the post-segregational killing (PSK) of plasmid-free cells, also referred to as a plasmid addiction system. Binds to and blocks the activity of CcdB; will also remove bound CcdB protein from the CcdB-GyrA complex by forming a CcdA-CcdB complex, a process termed rejuvenation. Functions as a transcriptional corepressor for the ccdAB operon, repression also requires CcdB (By similarity). From Escherichia coli
   3615..3917    +  CDS            ccdB: CCDB_ECOLI - Also known as G, letB, letD. Experimental evidence at protein level: Swiss-Prot protein existence level 1. Toxic component of a type II toxin-antitoxin (TA) system, functioning in plasmid maintainence. Responsible for the post- segregational killing (PSK) of plasmid-free cells, also referred to as a plasmid addiction system. Half-life of over 2 hours. Cell killing by CcdB is accompanied by filamentation, defects in chromosome and plasmid segregation, defects in cell division, formation of anucleate cells, decreased DNA synthesis and plasmid loss. Interferes with the activity of DN
   3961..4085    -  protein_bind   attR2: mutant version of attR; recombination site for the Gateway® LR reaction LR Clonase™
   4089..4116    +  misc_feature   MCS (fragment): pBluescript multiple cloning site
   4117..4836    +  CDS            mCerulean: enhanced monomeric variant of CFP (Rizzo et al., 2004) mammalian codon-optimized
   4843..5090    +  terminator     CYC1 terminator: S. cerevisiae CYC1; transcription terminator for CYC1
   5113..5131    -  promoter       T3 promoter: promoter for bacteriophage T3 RNA polymerase
   5176..5192    -  protein_bind   lac operator: The lac repressor binds to the lac operator to inhibit transcription in E. coli. This inhibition can be relieved by adding lactose or isopropyl-β-D-thiogalactopyranoside (IPTG). lac repressor encoded by lacI
   5200..5230    -  promoter       lac promoter: promoter for the E. coli lac operon
   5245..5266    -  protein_bind   CAP binding site: CAP binding activates transcription in the presence of cAMP. E. coli catabolite activator protein
   5279..5371    -  CDS            lacI (fragment): lac repressor; lacI; The lac repressor binds to the lac operator to inhibit transcription in E. coli. This inhibition can be relieved by adding lactose or isopropyl-β-D-thiogalactopyranoside (IPTG).
   5554..6142    -  rep_origin     ori: high-copy-number ColE1/pMB1/pBR322/pUC origin of replication
   6313..7173    -  CDS            AmpR: β-lactamase; bla; confers resistance to ampicillin, carbenicillin, and related antibiotics
   7174..7278    -  promoter       AmpR promoter: bla
   7373..35      +  CDS            rop (fragment) (across the origin): Rop protein, which maintains plasmids at low copy number; rop
>Addgene plasmid #14375 | pAG304GAL-ccdB-Cerulean | depositor full sequence | sequence record 8038 | Author sequence
TCGCGCGTTTCGGTGATGACGGTGAAAACCTCTGACACATGCAGCTCCCGGAGACGGTCACAGCTTGTCT
GTAAGCGGATGCCGGGAGCAGACAAGCCCGTCAGGGCGCGTCAGCGGGTGTTGGCGGGTGTCGGGGCTGG
CTTAACTATGCGGCATCAGAGCAGATTGTACTGAGAGTGCACCAAACGACATTACTATATATATAATATA
GGAAGCATTTAATAGACAGCATCGTAATATATGTGTACTTTGCAGTTATGACGCCAGATGGCAGTAGTGG
AAGATATTCTTTATTGAAAAATAGCTTGTCACCTTACGTACAATCTTGATCCGGAGCTTTTCTTTTTTTG
CCGATTAAGAATTAATTCGGTCGAAAAAAGAAAAGGAGAGGGCCAAGAGGGAGGGCATTGGTGACTATTG
AGCACGTGAGTATACGTGATTAAGCACACAAAGGCAGCTTGGAGTATGTCTGTTATTAATTTCACAGGTA
GTTCTGGTCCATTGGTGAAAGTTTGCGGCTTGCAGAGCACAGAGGCCGCAGAATGTGCTCTAGATTCCGA
TGCTGACTTGCTGGGTATTATATGTGTGCCCAATAGAAAGAGAACAATTGACCCGGTTATTGCAAGGAAA
ATTTCAAGTCTTGTAAAAGCATATAAAAATAGTTCAGGCACTCCGAAATACTTGGTTGGCGTGTTTCGTA
ATCAACCTAAGGAGGATGTTTTGGCTCTGGTCAATGATTACGGCATTGATATCGTCCAACTGCATGGAGA
TGAGTCGTGGCAAGAATACCAAGAGTTCCTCGGTTTGCCAGTTATTAAAAGACTCGTATTTCCAAAAGAC
TGCAACATACTACTCAGTGCAGCTTCACAGAAACCTCATTCGTTTATTCCCTTGTTTGATTCAGAAGCAG
GTGGGACAGGTGAACTTTTGGATTGGAACTCGATTTCTGACTGGGTTGGAAGGCAAGAGAGCCCCGAAAG
CTTACATTTTATGTTAGCTGGTGGACTGACGCCAGAAAATGTTGGTGATGCGCTTAGATTAAATGGCGTT
ATTGGTGTTGATGTAAGCGGAGGTGTGGAGACAAATGGTGTAAAAGACTCTAACAAAATAGCAAATTTCG
TCAAAAATGCTAAGAAATAGGTTATTACTGAGTAGTATTTATTTAAGTATTGTTTGTGCACTTGCCTGCG
GTGTGAAATACCGCACAGATGCGTAAGGAGAAAATACCGCATCAGGAAATTGTAAACGTTAATATTTTGT
TAAAATTCGCGTTAAATTTTTGTTAAATCAGCTCATTTTTTAACCAATAGGCCGAAATCGGCAAAATCCC
TTATAAATCAAAAGAATAGACCGAGATAGGGT
[37 nt withheld, positions 1363-1399]
AAAGAACGTGGACTCCAACGTCAAAGG
[49 nt withheld, positions 1427-1475]
T
[91 nt withheld, positions 1477-1567]
G
[124 nt withheld, positions 1569-1692]
CGCGCCATTCGCCATTCAGGCTGCGCAACTGTTGGGAAGGGCGATCGGTGCGGGCCTCTTCGCTATTACG
CCAGCTGGCGAAGGGGGGATGTGCTGCAAGGCGATTAAGTTGGGTAACGCCAGGGTTTTCCCAGTCACGA
CGTTGTAAAACGACGGCCAGTGAATTGTAATACGACTCACTATAGGGCGAATTGGAGCTCTAGTACGGAT
TAGAAGCCGCCGAGCGGGCGACAGCCCTCCGACGGAAGACTCTCCTCCGTGCGTCCTCGTCTTCACCGGT
CGCGTTCCTGAAACGCAGATGTGCCTCGCGCCGCACTGCTCCGAACAATAAAGATTCTACAATACTAGCT
TTTATGGTTATGAAGAGGAAAAATTGGCAGTAACCTGGCCCCACAAACCTTCAAATTAACGAATCAAATT
AACAACCATAGGATGATAATGCGATTAGTTTTTTAGCCTTATTTCTGGGGTAATTAATCAGCGAAGCGAT
GATTTTTGATCTATTAACAGATATATAAATGGAAAAGCTGCATAACCACTTTAACTAATACTTTCAACAT
TTTCAGTTTGTATTACTTCTTATTCAAATGTCATAAAAGTATCAACAAAAAATTGTTAATATACCTCTAT
ACTTTAACGTCAAGGAGAAAAAACCCCGGATTCTAGAACTAGTGGATCCCCCATCACAAGTTTGTACAAA
AAAGCTGAACGAGAAACGTAAAATGATATAAATATCAATATATTAAATTAGATTTTGCATAAAAAACAGA
CTACATAATACTGTAAAACACAACATATCCAGTCACTATGGCGGCCGCATTAGGCACCCCAGGCTTTACA
CTTTATGCTTCCGGCTCGTATAATGTGTGGATTTTGAGTTAGGATCCGTCGAGATTTTCAGGAGCTAAGG
AAGCTAAAATGGAGAAAAAAATCACTGGATATACCACCGTTGATATATCCCAATGGCATCGTAAAGAACA
TTTTGAGGCATTTCAGTCAGTTGCTCAATGTACCTATAACCAGACCGTTCAGCTGGATATTACGGCCTTT
TTAAAGACCGTAAAGAAAAATAAGCACAAGTTTTATCCGGCCTTTATTCACATTCTTGCCCGCCTGATGA
ATGCTCATCCGGAATTCCGTATGGCAATGAAAGACGGTGAGCTGGTGATATGGGATAGTGTTCACCCTTG
TTACACCGTTTTCCATGAGCAAACTGAAACGTTTTCATCGCTCTGGAGTGAATACCACGACGATTTCCGG
CAGTTTCTACACATATATTCGCAAGATGTGGCGTGTTACGGTGAAAACCTGGCCTATTTCCCTAAAGGGT
TTATTGAGAATATGTTTTTCGTCTCAGCCAATCCCTGGGTGAGTTTCACCAGTTTTGATTTAAACGTGGC
CAATATGGACAACTTCTTCGCCCCCGTTTTCACCATGGGCAAATATTATACGCAAGGCGACAAGGTGCTG
ATGCCGCTGGCGATTCAGGTTCATCATGCCGTCTGTGATGGCTTCCATGTCGGCAGAATGCTTAATGAAT
TACAACAGTACTGCGATGAGTGGCAGGGCGGGGCGTAAACGCCGCGTGGATCCGGCTTACTAAAAGCCAG
ATAACAGTATGCGTATTTGCGCGCTGATTTTTGCGGTATAAGAATATATACTGATATGTATACCCGAAGT
ATGTCAAAAAGAGGTATGCTATGAAGCAGCGTATTACAGTGACAGTTGACAGCGACAGCTATCAGTTGCT
CAAGGCATATATGATGTCAATATCTCCGGTCTGGTAAGCACAACCATGCAGAATGAAGCCCGTCGTCTGC
GTGCCGAACGCTGGAAAGCGGAAAATCAGGAAGGGATGGCTGAGGTCGCCCGGTTTATTGAAATGAACGG
CTCTTTTGCTGACGAGAACAGGGGCTGGTGAAATGCAGTTTAAGGTTTACACCTATAAAAGAGAGAGCCG
TTATCGTCTGTTTGTGGATGTACAGAGTGATATTATTGACACGCCCGGGCGACGGATGGTGATCCCCCTG
GCCAGTGCACGTCTGCTGTCAGATAAAGTCTCCCGTGAACTTTACCCGGTGGTGCATATCGGGGATGAAA
GCTGGCGCATGATGACCACCGATATGGCCAGTGTGCCGGTCTCCGTTATCGGGGAAGAAGTGGCTGATCT
CAGCCACCGCGAAAATGACATCAAAAACGCCATTAACCTGATGTTCTGGGGAATATAAATGTCAGGCTCC
CTTATACACAGCCAGTCTGCAGGTCGACCATAGTGACTGGATATGTTGTGTTTTACAGTATTATGTAGTC
TGTTTTTTATGCAAAATCTAATTTAATATATTGATATTTATATCATTTTACGTTTCTCGTTCAGCTTTCT
TGTACAAAGTGGTGATGGGCTGCAGGAATTCGATATCAAGCTTAATGGTGAGCAAGGGCGAGGAGCTGTT
CACCGGGGTGGTGCCCATCCTGGTCGAGCTGGACGGCGACGTAAACGGCCACAAGTTCAGCGTGTCCGGC
GAGGGCGAGGGCGATGCCACCTACGGCAAGCTGACCCTGAAGTTCATCTGCACCACCGGCAAGCTGCCCG
TGCCCTGGCCCACCCTCGTGACCACCCTGACCTGGGGCGTGCAGTGCTTCGCCCGCTACCCCGACCACAT
GAAGCAGCACGACTTCTTCAAGTCCGCCATGCCCGAAGGCTACGTCCAGGAGCGCACCATCTTCTTCAAG
GACGACGGCAACTACAAGACCCGCGCCGAGGTGAAGTTCGAGGGCGACACCCTGGTGAACCGCATCGAGC
TGAAGGGCATCGACTTCAAGGAGGACGGCAACATCCTGGGGCACAAGCTGGAGTACAACTACATCAGCGA
CAACGTCTATATCACCGCCGACAAGCAGAAGAACGGCATCAAGGCCAACTTCAAGATCCGCCACAACATC
GAGGACGGCAGCGTGCAGCTCGCCGACCACTACCAGCAGAACACCCCCATCGGCGACGGCCCCGTGCTGC
TGCCCGACAACCACTACCTGAGCACCCAGTCCAAGCTGAGCAAAGACCCCAACGAGAAGCGCGATCACAT
GGTCCTGCTGGAGTTCGTGACCGCCGCCGGGATCACTCTCGGCATGGACGAGCTGTACAAGTAACTCGAG
TCATGTAATTAGTTATGTCACGCTTACATTCACGCCCTCCCCCCACATCCGCTCTAACCGAAAAGGAAGG
AGTTAGACAACCTGAAGTCTAGGTCCCTATTTATTTTTTTATAGTTATGTTAGTATTAAGAACGTTATTT
ATATTTCAAATTTTTCTTTTTTTTCTGTACAGACGCGTGTACGCATGTAACATTATACTGAAAACCTTGC
TTGAGAAGGTTTTGGGACGCTCGAAGGCTTTAATTTGCGGCCGGTACCCAGCTTTTGTTCCCTTTAGTGA
GGGTTAATTCCGAGCTTGGCGTAATCATGGTCATAGCTGTTTCCTGTGTGAAATTGTTATCCGCTCACAA
TTCCACACAACATAGGAGCCGGAAGCATAAAGTGTAAAGCCTGGGGTGCCTAATGAGTGAGGTAACTCAC
ATTAATTGCGTTGCGCTCACTGCCCGCTTTCCAGTCGGGAAACCTGTCGTGCCAGCTGCATTAATGAATC
GGCCAACGCGCGGGGAGAGGCGGTTTGCGTATTGGGCGCTCTTCCGCTTCCTCGCTCACTGACTCGCTGC
GCTCGGTCGTTCGGCTGCGGCGAGCGGTATCAGCTCACTCAAAGGCGGTAATACGGTTATCCACAGAATC
AGGGGATAACGCAGGAAAGAACATGTGAGCAAAAGGCCAGCAAAAGGCCAGGAACCGTAAAAAGGCCGCG
TTGCTGGCGTTTTTCCATAGGCTCGGCCCCCCTGACGAGCATCACAAAAATCGACGCTCAAGTCAGAGGT
GGCGAAACCCGACAGGACTATAAAGATACCAGGCGTTCCCCCCTGGAAGCTCCCTCGTGCGCTCTCCTGT
TCCGACCCTGCCGCTTACCGGATACCTGTCCGCCTTTCTCCCTTCGGGAAGCGTGGCGCTTTCTCAATGC
TCACGCTGTAGGTATCTCAGTTCGGTGTAGGTCGTTCGCTCCAAGCTGGGCTGTGTGCACGAACCCCCCG
TTCAGCCCGACCGCTGCGCCTTATCCGGTAACTATCGTCTTGAGTCCAACCCGGTAAGACACGACTTATC
GCCACTGGCAGCAGCCACTGGTAACAGGATTAGCAGAGCGAGGTATGTAGGCGGTGCTACAGAGTTCTTG
AAGTGGTGGCCTAACTACGGCTACACTAGAAGGACAGTATTTGGTATCTGCGCTCTGCTGAAGCCAGTTA
CCTTCGGAAAAAGAGTTGGTAGCTCTTGATCCGGCAAACAAACCACCGCTGGTAGCGGTGGTTTTTTTGT
TTGCAAGCAGCAGATTACGCGCAGAAAAAAAGGATCTCAAGAAGATCCTTTGATCTTTTCTACGGGGTCT
GACGCTCAGTGGAACGAAAACTCACGTTAAGGGATTTTGGTCATGAGATTATCAAAAAGGATCTTCACCT
AGATCCTTTTAAATTAAAAATGAAGTTTTAAATCAATCTAAAGTATATATGAGTAAACTTGGTCTGACAG
TTACCAATGCTTAATCAGTGAGGCACCTATCTCAGCGATCTGTCTATTTCGTTCATCCATAGTTGCCTGA
CTGCCCGTCGTGTAGATAACTACGATACGGGAGGGCTTACCATCTGGCCCCAGTGCTGCAATGATACCGC
GAGACCCACGCTCACCGGCTCCAGATTTATCAGCAATAAACCAGCCAGCCGGAAGGGCCGAGCGCAGAAG
TGGTCCTGCAACTTTATCCGCCTCCATCCAGTCTATTAATTGTTGCCGGGAAGCTAGAGTAAGTAGTTCG
CCAGTTAATAGTTTGCGCAACGTTGTTGCCATTGCTACAGGCATCGTGGTGTCACGCTCGTCGTTTGGTA
TGGCTTCATTCAGCTCCGGTTCCCAACGATCAAGGCGAGTTACATGATCCCCCATGTTGTGAAAAAAAGC
GGTTAGCTCCTTCGGTCCTCCGATCGTTGTCAGAAGTAAGTTGGCCGCAGTGTTATCACTCATGGTTATG
GCAGCACTGCATAATTCTCTTACTGTCATGCCATCCGTAAGATGCTTTTCTGTGACTGGTGAGTACTCAA
CCAAGTCATTCTGAGAATAGTGTATGCGGCGACCGAGTTGCTCTTGCCCGGCGTCAATACGGGATAATAC
CGCGCCACATAGCAGAACTTTAAAAGTGCTCATCATTGGAAAACGTTCTTCGGGGCGAAAACTCTCAAGG
ATCTTACCGCTGTTGAGATCCAGTTCGATGTAACCCACTCGTGCACCCAACTGATCTTCAGCATCTTTTA
CTTTCACCAGCGTTTCTGGGTGAGCAAAAACAGGAAGGCAAAATGCCGCAAAAAAGGGAATAAGGGCGAC
ACGGAAATGTTGAATACTCATACTCTTCCTTTTTCAATATTATTGAAGCATTTATCAGGGTTATTGTCTC
ATGAGCGGATACATATTTGAATGTATTTAGAAAAATAAACAAATAGGGGTTCCGCGCACATTTCCCCGAA
AAGTGCCACCTGACGTCTAAGAAACCATTATTATCATGACATTAACCTATAAAAATAGGCGTATCACGAG
GCCCTTTCGTC
