>Addgene plasmid #14375 | pAG304GAL-ccdB-Cerulean | addgene partial sequence | sequence record 21007 | 14375 with pRS_marker
TTAATAGAACAGCATCGTAATATATGTGTACTTTGCAGTTATGACGCCAGATGGCAGTAGTGGAAGATAT
TCTTTATTGAAAAATAGCTTGTCACCTTACGTACAATCTTGATCCGGAGCTTTTCTTTTTTTGCCGATTA
AGAATTAATTCGGTCGAAAAAAGAAAAGGAGAGGGCCAAGAGGGAGGGCATTGGTGACTATTGAGCACGT
GAGTATACGTGATTAAGCACACAAAGGCAGCTTGGAGTATGTCTGTTATTAATTTCACAGGTAGTTCTGG
TCCATTGGTGAAAGTTTGCGGCTTGCAGAGCACAGAGGCCGCAGAATGTGCTCTAGATTCCGATGCTGAC
TTGCTGGGTATTATATGTGTGCCCAATAGAAAGAGAACAATTGACCCGGTTATTGCAAGGAAAATTTCAA
GTCTTGTAAAAGCATATAAAAATAGTTCAGGCACTCCGAAATACTTGGTTGGCGTGTTTCGTAATCAACC
TAAGGAGGATGTTTTGGCTCTGGTCAATGATTACGGCATTGATATCGTCCAACTGCATGGAGATGAGTCG
TGGCAAGAATACCAAGAGTTCCTCGGTTTGCCAGTTATTAAAAGACTCGTATTTCCAAAAGACTGCAACA
TACTACTCAGT
