>Addgene plasmid #14375 | pAG304GAL-ccdB-Cerulean | addgene partial sequence | sequence record 21008 | 14375 with GW5
TAAAGTGTAAAGCCTGGGGGTGGCCTAATGCGGCCGCCATAGTGACTGGATATGTTGTGTTTTACAGTAT
TATGTAGTCTGTTTTTTATGCAAAATCTAATTTAATATATTGATATTTATATCATTTTACGTTTCTCGTT
CAGCTTTTTTGTACAAACTTGTGATGGGGGATCCACTAGTTCTAGAATCCGGGGTTTTTTCTCCTTGACG
TTAAAGTATAGAGGTATATTAACAATTTTTTGTTGATACTTTTATTACATTTGAATAAGAAGTAATACAA
ACCGAAAATGTTGAAAGTATTAGTTAAAGTGGTTATGCAGTTTTTGCATTTATATATCTGTTAATAGATC
AAAAATCATCGCTTCGCTGATTAATTACCCCAGAAATAAGGCTAAAAAACTAATCGCATTATCATCCTAT
GGTTGTTAATTTGATTCGTTCATTTGAAGGTTTGTGGGGCCAGGTTACTGCCAATTTTTCCTCTTCATAA
CCATAAAAGCTAGTATTGTAGAATCTTTATTGTTCGGAGCAGTGCGGCGCGAGGCACATCTGCGTTTCAG
GAACGCGACCGGTGAAGACGAGGACGCACGGAGGAGAGTCTTCCTTCGGAGGGCTGTCACCCGCTCGGCG
GCTTCTAATCCGTACTAGAGCTCCAA
