>Addgene plasmid #14375 | pAG304GAL-ccdB-Cerulean | addgene partial sequence | sequence record 21009 | 14375 with GW3
TGACATCAAAAACGCCATTAACCTGATGTTCTGGGGAATATAAATGTCAGGCTCCCTTATACACAGCCAG
TCTGCAGGTCGACCATAGTGACTGGATATGTTGTGTTTTACAGTATTATGTAGTCTGTTTTTTATGCAAA
ATCTAATTTAATATATTGATATTTATATCATTTTACGTTTCTCGTTCAGCTTTCTTGTACAAAGTGGTGA
TGGGCTGCAGGAATTCGATATCAAGCTTAATGGTGAGCAAGGGCGAGGAGCTGTTCACCGGGGTGGTGCC
CATCCTGGTCGAGCTGGACGGCGACGTAAACGGCCACAAGTTCAGCGTGTCCGGCGAGGGCGAGGGCGAT
GCCACCTACGGCAAGCTGACCCTGAAGTTCATCTGCACCACCGGCAAGCTGCCCGTGCCCTGGCCCACCC
TCGTGACCACCCTGACCTGGGGCGTGCAGTGCTTCGCCCGCTACCCCGACCACATGAAGCAGCACGACTT
CTTCAAGTCCGCCATGCCCGAAGGCTACGTCCAGGAGCGCACCATCTTCTTCAAGGACGACGGCAACTAC
AAGACCCGCGCCGAGGTGAAGTTCGAGGGCGACACCCTGGTGAACCGCATCGAGCTGAAGGGCAT
