>Addgene plasmid #14375 | pAG304GAL-ccdB-Cerulean | addgene partial sequence | sequence record 127737 | pGEX3 5'-CCGGGAGCTGCATGTGTCAGAGG-3'
ATATGTATCCGCTCATGAGACAATAACCCTGATAAATGCTTCAATAATATTGAAAAAGGAAGAGTATGAG
TATTCAACATTTCCGTGTCGCCCTTATTCCCTTTTTTGCGGCATTTTGCCTTCCTGTTTTTGCTCACCCA
GAAACGCTGGTGAAAGTAAAAGATGCTGAAGATCAGTTGGGTGCACGAGTGGGTTACATCGAACTGGATC
TCAACAGCGGTAAGATCCTTGAGAGTTTTCGCCCCGAAGAACGTTTTCCAATGATGAGCACTTTTAAAGT
TCTGCTATGTGGCGCGGTATTATCCCGTATTGACGCCGGGCAAGAGCAACTCGGTCGCCGCATACACTAT
TCTCAGAATGACTTGGTTGAGTACTCACCAGTCACAGAAAAGCATCTTACGGATGGCATGACAGTAAGAG
AATTATGCAGTGCTGCCATAACCATGAGTGATAACACTGCGGCCAACTTACTTCTGACAACGATCGGAGG
ACCGAAGGAGCTAACCGCTTTTTTGCACAACATGGGGGATCATGTAACTCGCCTTGATCGTTGGGAACCG
GAGCTGAATGAAGCCATACCAAACGACGAGCGTGACACCACGATGCCTGTAGCAATGGCAACAACGTTGC
GCAAACTATTAACTGGCGAACTACTTACTCTAGCTTCCCGGCAACAATTAATAGACTGGATGGAGGCGGA
TAAAGTTGCAGGACCACTTCTGCGCTCGG
